LOCUS       Exported 4456 bp ds-DNA circular SYN 13-MAY-2021
DEFINITION  pBT264-[miR-373].
ACCESSION   .
VERSION     .
KEYWORDS    pAWSV-30
SOURCE      synthetic DNA construct
  ORGANISM  synthetic DNA construct
REFERENCE   1 (bases 1 to 4456)
  AUTHORS   Wong AS, Choi GC, Cheng AA, Purcell O, Lu TK
  TITLE     Massively parallel high-order combinatorial genetics in human cells.
  JOURNAL   Nat Biotechnol. 2015 Sep;33(9):952-61. doi: 10.1038/nbt.3326. Epub
            2015 Aug 17.
  PUBMED    26280411
REFERENCE   2 (bases 1 to 4456)
  AUTHORS   .
  TITLE     Direct Submission
  JOURNAL   Exported May 13, 2021 from SnapGene Server 1.1.58
            http://www.snapgene.com
FEATURES             Location/Qualifiers
     source          1..4456
                     /organism="synthetic DNA construct"
                     /mol_type="other DNA"
     rep_origin      complement(6..461)
                     /direction=LEFT
                     /label=f1 ori
                     /note="f1 bacteriophage origin of replication; arrow
                     indicates direction of (+) strand synthesis"
     primer_bind     complement(143..164)
                     /label=F1ori-F
                     /note="F1 origin, forward primer"
     primer_bind     355..374
                     /label=F1ori-R
                     /note="F1 origin, reverse primer"
     primer_bind     588..610
                     /label=M13/pUC Forward
                     /note="In lacZ gene"
     primer_bind     602..619
                     /label=M13 Forward
                     /note="In lacZ gene. Also called M13-F20 or M13 (-21)
                     Forward"
     primer_bind     603..619
                     /label=M13 fwd
                     /note="common sequencing primer, one of multiple similar
                     variants"
     primer_bind     626..645
                     /label=T7
                     /note="T7 promoter, forward primer"
     promoter        626..644
                     /label=T7 promoter
                     /note="promoter for bacteriophage T7 RNA polymerase"
     polyA_signal    1175..1256
                     /label=SV40 poly(A) signal
                     /note="SV40 polyadenylation signal"
     primer_bind     1200..1219
                     /label=SV40pA-R
                     /note="SV40 polyA, reverse primer"
     promoter        complement(2271..2289)
                     /label=T3 promoter
                     /note="promoter for bacteriophage T3 RNA polymerase"
     primer_bind     complement(2310..2326)
                     /label=M13 rev
                     /note="common sequencing primer, one of multiple similar
                     variants"
     primer_bind     complement(2310..2326)
                     /label=M13 Reverse
                     /note="In lacZ gene. Also called M13-rev"
     primer_bind     complement(2323..2345)
                     /label=M13/pUC Reverse
                     /note="In lacZ gene"
     protein_bind    2334..2350
                     /label=lac operator
                     /bound_moiety="lac repressor encoded by lacI"
                     /note="The lac repressor binds to the lac operator to
                     inhibit transcription in E. coli. This inhibition can be
                     relieved by adding lactose or
                     isopropyl-beta-D-thiogalactopyranoside (IPTG)."
     promoter        complement(2358..2388)
                     /label=lac promoter
                     /note="promoter for the E. coli lac operon"
     protein_bind    2403..2424
                     /label=CAP binding site
                     /bound_moiety="E. coli catabolite activator protein"
                     /note="CAP binding activates transcription in the presence
                     of cAMP."
     primer_bind     complement(2541..2558)
                     /label=L4440
                     /note="L4440 vector, forward primer"
     rep_origin      complement(2712..3300)
                     /direction=LEFT
                     /label=ori
                     /note="high-copy-number ColE1/pMB1/pBR322/pUC origin of
                     replication"
     primer_bind     complement(2792..2811)
                     /label=pBR322ori-F
                     /note="pBR322 origin, forward primer"
     CDS             complement(3471..4331)
                     /codon_start=1
                     /gene="bla"
                     /product="beta-lactamase"
                     /label=AmpR
                     /note="confers resistance to ampicillin, carbenicillin, and
                     related antibiotics"
                     /translation="MSIQHFRVALIPFFAAFCLPVFAHPETLVKVKDAEDQLGARVGYI
                     ELDLNSGKILESFRPEERFPMMSTFKVLLCGAVLSRIDAGQEQLGRRIHYSQNDLVEYS
                     PVTEKHLTDGMTVRELCSAAITMSDNTAANLLLTTIGGPKELTAFLHNMGDHVTRLDRW
                     EPELNEAIPNDERDTTMPVAMATTLRKLLTGELLTLASRQQLIDWMEADKVAGPLLRSA
                     LPAGWFIADKSGAGERGSRGIIAALGPDGKPSRIVVIYTTGSQATMDERNRQIAEIGAS
                     LIKHW"
     primer_bind     4094..4113
                     /label=Amp-R
                     /note="Ampicillin resistance gene, reverse primer"
     promoter        complement(4332..4436)
                     /gene="bla"
                     /label=AmpR promoter
ORIGIN
        1 cacctaaatt gtaagcgtta atattttgtt aaaattcgcg ttaaattttt gttaaatcag
       61 ctcatttttt aaccaatagg ccgaaatcgg caaaatccct tataaatcaa aagaatagac
      121 cgagataggg ttgagtgttg ttccagtttg gaacaagagt ccactattaa agaacgtgga
      181 ctccaacgtc aaaggnnnnn nnnnnnnnnn nnnnnnnnnn nnnnnnnnnn nnnnnnnnnn
      241 nnnntnnnnn nnnnnnnnnn nnnnnnnnnn nnnnnnnnnn nnnnnnnnnn nnnnnnnnnn
      301 nnnnnnnnnn nnnnnnnnnn nnnnnnnnnn nnnnnngnnn nnnnnnnnnn nnnnnnnnnn
      361 nnnnnnnnnn nnnnnnnnnn nnnnnnnnnn nnnnnnnnnn nnnnnnnnnn nnnnnnnnnn
      421 nnnnnnnnnn nnnnnnnnnn nnnnnnnnnn nnnnnnnnnn ncccattcgc cattcaggct
      481 gcgcaactgt tgggaagggc gatcggtgcg ggcctcttcg ctattacgcc agctggcgaa
      541 agggggatgt gctgcaaggc gattaagttg ggtaacgcca gggttttccc agtcacgacg
      601 ttgtaaaacg acggccagtg aattgtaata cgactcacta tagggcgaat tgggtacagg
      661 cgcgcctcag cctaaagctt tttccccgta tccccccagg tgtctgcagg ctcaaagagc
      721 agcgagaagc gttcagagga aagcgatccc gtgccacctt ccccgtgccc gggctgtccc
      781 cgcacgctgc cggctcgggg atgcgggggg agcgccggac cggagcggag ccccgggcgg
      841 ctcgctgctg ccccctagcg ggggagggac gtaattacat ccctgggggc tttggggggg
      901 ggctgtcccc gtgcactcag cctaaagctt tttccccgta tccccccagg tgtctgcagg
      961 ctcaaagagc agcgagaagc gttcagagga aagcgatccc gtgccacctt ccccgtgccc
     1021 gggctgtccc cgcacgctgc cggctcgggg atgcgggggg agcgccggac cggagcggag
     1081 ccccgggcgg ctcgctgctg ccccctagcg ggggagggac gtaattacat ccctgggggc
     1141 tttggggggg ggctgtcccc actagtgatt cgaggcagtg aaaaaaatgc tttatttgtg
     1201 aaatttgtga tgctattgct ttatttgtaa ccattataag ctgcaataaa caagttaaca
     1261 acaacaattg tggagataga attccgttgc ggatccctgc aggtgaaccc cgtatcctgc
     1321 ccaccccaga atatgccaat ttttattatc taaaatggag catacagact ggtgccccgc
     1381 agagaagccc gggaactcca ggtcatagct gaagctgcag tcagacccgc aggctccctt
     1441 gaagcaggat ggttcgtgat gccctactca aacagggaca ccccaaaatc gaagcacttc
     1501 ccagtacaga caaaaaggaa agcgccccca ttttgagtat cccagtatga gctcctcgcg
     1561 aggatctgcc atcactgtga ctttcttgcc tacaagaggt tggcctccaa tcatccaagc
     1621 acatgttaaa tgtcagcaat aaacttgctt gctatggggg aagaggaaag ttacatatca
     1681 attataacac caacagcaaa aagcattcct ttctttgtgc atacagcccc ttggtcacag
     1741 ctgcagatct tcagcctaaa gctttttccc cgtatccccc caggtgtctg caggctcaaa
     1801 gagcagcgag aagcgttcag aggaaagcga tcccgtgcca ccttccccgt gcccgggctg
     1861 tccccgcacg ctgccggctc ggggatgcgg ggggagcgcc ggaccggagc ggagccccgg
     1921 gcggctcgct gctgccccct agcgggggag ggacgtaatt acatccctgg gggctttggg
     1981 ggggggctgt ccccgtgcac tcagcctaaa gctttttccc cgtatccccc caggtgtctg
     2041 caggctcaaa gagcagcgag aagcgttcag aggaaagcga tcccgtgcca ccttccccgt
     2101 gcccgggctg tccccgcacg ctgccggctc ggggatgcgg ggggagcgcc ggaccggagc
     2161 ggagccccgg gcggctcgct gctgccccct agcgggggag ggacgtaatt acatccctgg
     2221 gggctttggg ggggggctgt ccccatttaa atcagctcca gcttttgttc cctttagtga
     2281 gggttaattt cgagcttggc gtaatcatgg tcatagctgt ttcctgtgtg aaattgttat
     2341 ccgctcacaa ttccacacaa catacgagcc ggaagcataa agtgtaaagc ctggggtgcc
     2401 taatgagtga gctaactcac attaattgcg ttgcgctcac tgcccgcttt ccagtcggga
     2461 aacctgtcgt gccagctgca ttaatgaatc ggccaacgcg cggggagagg cggtttgcgt
     2521 attgggcgct cttccgcttc ctcgctcact gactcgctgc gctcggtcgt tcggctgcgg
     2581 cgagcggtat cagctcactc aaaggcggta atacggttat ccacagaatc aggggataac
     2641 gcaggaaaga acatgtgagc aaaaggccag caaaaggcca ggaaccgtaa aaaggccgcg
     2701 ttgctggcgt ttttccatag gctccgcccc cctgacgagc atcacaaaaa tcgacgctca
     2761 agtcagaggt ggcgaaaccc gacaggacta taaagatacc aggcgtttcc ccctggaagc
     2821 tccctcgtgc gctctcctgt tccgaccctg ccgcttaccg gatacctgtc cgcctttctc
     2881 ccttcgggaa gcgtggcgct ttctcatagc tcacgctgta ggtatctcag ttcggtgtag
     2941 gtcgttcgct ccaagctggg ctgtgtgcac gaaccccccg ttcagcccga ccgctgcgcc
     3001 ttatccggta actatcgtct tgagtccaac ccggtaagac acgacttatc gccactggca
     3061 gcagccactg gtaacaggat tagcagagcg aggtatgtag gcggtgctac agagttcttg
     3121 aagtggtggc ctaactacgg ctacactaga aggacagtat ttggtatctg cgctctgctg
     3181 aagccagtta ccttcggaaa aagagttggt agctcttgat ccggcaaaca aaccaccgct
     3241 ggtagcggtg gtttttttgt ttgcaagcag cagattacgc gcagaaaaaa aggatctcaa
     3301 gaagatcctt tgatcttttc tacggggtct gacgctcagt ggaacgaaaa ctcacgttaa
     3361 gggattttgg tcatgagatt atcaaaaagg atcttcacct agatcctttt aaattaaaaa
     3421 tgaagtttta aatcaatcta aagtatatat gagtaaactt ggtctgacag ttaccaatgc
     3481 ttaatcagtg aggcacctat ctcagcgatc tgtctatttc gttcatccat agttgcctga
     3541 ctccccgtcg tgtagataac tacgatacgg gagggcttac catctggccc cagtgctgca
     3601 atgataccgc gagacccacg ctcaccggct ccagatttat cagcaataaa ccagccagcc
     3661 ggaagggccg agcgcagaag tggtcctgca actttatccg cctccatcca gtctattaat
     3721 tgttgccggg aagctagagt aagtagttcg ccagttaata gtttgcgcaa cgttgttgcc
     3781 attgctacag gcatcgtggt gtcacgctcg tcgtttggta tggcttcatt cagctccggt
     3841 tcccaacgat caaggcgagt tacatgatcc cccatgttgt gcaaaaaagc ggttagctcc
     3901 ttcggtcctc cgatcgttgt cagaagtaag ttggccgcag tgttatcact catggttatg
     3961 gcagcactgc ataattctct tactgtcatg ccatccgtaa gatgcttttc tgtgactggt
     4021 gagtactcaa ccaagtcatt ctgagaatag tgtatgcggc gaccgagttg ctcttgcccg
     4081 gcgtcaatac gggataatac cgcgccacat agcagaactt taaaagtgct catcattgga
     4141 aaacgttctt cggggcgaaa actctcaagg atcttaccgc tgttgagatc cagttcgatg
     4201 taacccactc gtgcacccaa ctgatcttca gcatctttta ctttcaccag cgtttctggg
     4261 tgagcaaaaa caggaaggca aaatgccgca aaaaagggaa taagggcgac acggaaatgt
     4321 tgaatactca tactcttcct ttttcaatat tattgaagca tttatcaggg ttattgtctc
     4381 atgagcggat acatatttga atgtatttag aaaaataaac aaataggggt tccgcgcaca
     4441 tttccccgaa aagtgc
//
