[The description below was written by a language model from this plasmid's Addgene catalogue record and the feature table of its GenBank file.]
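Description:
pAWSV-30 is a 4,456 bp circular synthetic plasmid consisting of the pBT264 backbone carrying a miR-373 insert. Its annotated architecture is that of a standard pBluescript-style E. coli cloning vector. A high-copy ColE1/pUC-type origin drives replication in bacteria, and a beta-lactamase gene with its own promoter provides ampicillin selection. An f1 phage origin is also present, which in principle allows single-stranded DNA production. The cloning region is flanked by T7 and T3 phage promoters, M13 forward and reverse sequencing primer sites, and the lac promoter, lac operator and CAP binding site left over from the lacZ alpha region.

The payload lies in the roughly 1.6 kb between the T7 and T3 promoters, but the feature table does not annotate the miR-373 sequence itself. The only labelled element in that interval is an SV40 polyadenylation signal. No mammalian promoter, reporter, barcode or viral element is annotated. The record therefore does not say how, or whether, the microRNA is expressed directly from this plasmid, nor the species origin or exact extent of the miR-373 fragment.

The associated publication concerns massively parallel high-order combinatorial genetics in human cells. That context and the simple cloning backbone suggest that pAWSV-30 acts as a storage or intermediate vector holding a single microRNA element for later assembly into combinatorial constructs. This role is an inference, as the record does not state it explicitly.
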