Addgene plasmid #72783: pAWSV-30
Purpose: pBT264-[miR-373]
Depositing lab: Timothy Lu. Depositing organization: Massachusetts Institute of Technology. Publication: Massively parallel high-order combinatorial genetics in human cells. Wong AS, Choi GC, Cheng AA, Purcell O, Lu TK. Nat Biotechnol. 2015 Sep;33(9):952-61. doi: 10.1038/nbt.3326. Epub 2015 Aug 17. PubMed 26280411.
Backbone
  Vector backbone: pBT264
Growth in bacteria
  Bacterial resistance: Ampicillin, 100 μg/mL
  Growth temperature: 37°C
  Growth strain: DH5alpha
  Copy number: Unknown
Gene/Insert
  Gene/Insert name: [miR-373]
Terms and licenses: Academic/Nonprofit Terms; Industry Terms: Not Available to Industry
How to cite: pAWSV-30 was a gift from Timothy Lu (Addgene plasmid # 72783 ; http://n2t.net/addgene:72783 ; RRID:Addgene_72783)
