>Addgene plasmid #72783 | pAWSV-30 | addgene partial sequence | sequence record 137864 | SV40pA-R 5'-GAAATTTGTGATGCTATTGC-3'
TAACAACAACAATTGTGGAGATAGAATTCCGTTGCGGATCCCTGCAGGTGAACCCCGTATCCTGCCCACC
CCAGAATATGCCAATTTTTATTATCTAAAATGGAGCATACAGACTGGTGCCCCGCAGAGAAGCCCGGGAA
CTCCAGGTCATAGCTGAAGCTGCAGTCAGACCCGCAGGCTCCCTTGAAGCAGGATGGTTCGTGATGCCCT
ACTCAAACAGGGACACCCCAAAATCGAAGCACTTCCCAGTACAGACAAAAAGGAAAGCGCCCCCATTTTG
AGTATCCCAGTATGAGCTCCTCGCGAGGATCTGCCATCACTGTGACTTTCTTGCCTACAAGAGGTTGGCC
TCCAATCATCCAAGCACATGTTAAATGTCAGCAATAAACTTGCTTGCTATGGGGGAAGAGGAAAGTTACA
TATCAATTATAACACCAACAGCAAAAAGCATTCCTTTCTTTGTGCATACAGCCCCTTGGTCACAGCTGCA
GATCTTCAGCCTAAAGCTTTTTCCCCGTATCCCCCCAGGTGTCTGCAGGCTCAAAGAGCAGCGAGAAGCG
TTCAGAGGAAAGCGATCCCGTGCCACCTTCCCCGTGCCCGGGCTGTCCCCGCACGCTGCCGGCTCGGGGA
TGCGGGGGGAGCGCCGGACCGGAGCGGAGCCCCGGGCGGCTCGCTGCTGCCCCCTAGCGGGGGAGGGACG
TAATTACATCCCTGGGGGCTTTGGGGGGGGGCTGTCCCCGTGCACTCAGCCTAAAGCTTTTTCCCCGTAT
CCCCCCAGGTGTCTGCAGGCTCAAAGAGCAGCGAGAAGCGTTCAGAGGAAAGCGATCCCGTGCCACCTTC
CCCGTGCCCGGGCTGTCCCCGCACGCTGCCGGCTCGGGGATGCGG
