>Addgene plasmid #72783 | pAWSV-30 | addgene partial sequence | sequence record 137865 | M13-Rev 5'-CAGGAAACAGCTATGACC-3'
AGCTGGAGCTGATTTAAATGGGGACAGCCCCCCCCCAAAGCCCCCAGGGATGTAATTACGTCCCTCCCCC
GCTAGGGGGCAGCAGCGAGCCGCCCGGGGCTCCGCTCCGGTCCGGCGCTCCCCCCGCATCCCCGAGCCGG
CAGCGTGCGGGGACAGCCCGGGCACGGGGAAGGTGGCACGGGATCGCTTTCCTCTGAACGCTTCTCGCTG
CTCTTTGAGCCTGCAGACACCTGGGGGGATACGGGGAAAAAGCTTTAGGCTGAGTGCACGGGGACAGCCC
CCCCCCAAAGCCCCCAGGGATGTAATTACGTCCCTCCCCCGCTAGGGGGCAGCAGCGAGCCGCCCGGGGC
TCCGCTCCGGTCCGGCGCTCCCCCCGCATCCCCGAGCCGGCAGCGTGCGGGGACAGCCCGGGCACGGGGA
AGGTGGCACGGGATCGCTTTCCTCTGAACGCTTCTCGCTGCTCTTTGAGCCTGCAGACACCTGGGGGGAT
ACGGGGAAAAAGCTTTAGGCTGAAGATCTGCAGCTGTGACCAAGGGGCTGTATGCACAAAGAAAGGAATG
CTTTTTGCTGTTGGTGTTATAATTGATATGTAACTTTCCTCTTCCCCCATA
